Addgene plasmid #100334: pCMV_mEm_4GS_LF82_321
Purpose: Mammalian expression of E. coli LF82_321 CDS fused to mEmerald
Depositing lab: Alan Huett. Depositing organization: University of Nottingham. Publication: A multi-phenotypic imaging screen to identify bacterial effectors by exogenous expression in a HeLa cell line. Collins A, Huett A. Sci Data. 2018 May 15;5:180081. doi: 10.1038/sdata.2018.81. PubMed 29762554.
Backbone
  Vector backbone: pCMV
  Backbone size w/o insert (bp): 4502
  Vector type: Mammalian Expression
Growth in bacteria
  Bacterial resistance: Ampicillin, 100 μg/mL
  Growth temperature: 37°C
  Growth strain: XL1 Blue
  Copy number: High Copy
Gene/Insert
  Gene/Insert name: LF82_321
  Insert size (bp): 645
  Promoter: CMV
  Tag / fusion protein: mEmerald (N terminal on backbone)
  Cloning method: Ligation Independent Cloning
  Sequencing primers: 5′ ACTTCTGCTCTAAAAGCTGCGG; 3′ CACTGCATTCTAGTTGTGGTTTGTC
Terms and licenses: Academic/Nonprofit Terms; Industry Terms: Not Available to Industry
How to cite: pCMV_mEm_4GS_LF82_321 was a gift from Alan Huett (Addgene plasmid # 100334 ; http://n2t.net/addgene:100334 ; RRID:Addgene_100334)
