[The description below was written by a language model from this plasmid's Addgene catalogue record and pLannotate feature annotations shown in this document.]
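Description:
pCMV_mEm_4GS_LF82_321 is a mammalian expression plasmid built on a pCMV backbone that produces the predicted protein encoded by the E. coli LF82_321 coding sequence as a fusion to the green fluorescent protein mEmerald. It is maintained in E. coli through a high-copy ColE1/pUC-type origin of replication and selected with ampicillin via the β-lactamase gene and its native promoter. The annotated sequence also shows leftover pUC/pBR322-derived backbone remnants (lac promoter and operator, CAP site, and fragments of lacI, lacZα, rop and bom) that play no role in the mammalian expression unit. No mammalian selection marker is annotated, which is consistent with transient transfection use.

The expression cassette consists of the human cytomegalovirus immediate-early enhancer and promoter, followed by a modified SV40 intron that provides a splicing event to aid mRNA processing and expression, then the mEmerald open reading frame, and finally an SV40 polyadenylation signal. The 645 bp LF82_321 insert is not itself picked up by the automated annotation, but the unannotated gap between the end of mEmerald and the poly(A) signal is where it would sit, in keeping with the catalogue statement that mEmerald is an N-terminal tag supplied by the backbone. The "4GS" in the name suggests a glycine-serine linker between the fluorescent protein and the bacterial protein, though the record does not describe it explicitly. The insert was introduced by ligation-independent cloning. The associated publication describes a multi-phenotypic imaging screen in HeLa cells, in which bacterial coding sequences are expressed exogenously to identify candidate effectors; the fluorescent tag marks the expressing cells and shows where the fusion protein localises.
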