Features (pLannotate 1.2.2; 16 found; start..end, strand, type, name):
    103..123     -  misc_feature   MCS (fragment): pUC18/19 multiple cloning site
    122..425     +  enhancer       CMV enhancer: human cytomegalovirus immediate early enhancer
    426..629     +  promoter       CMV promoter: human cytomegalovirus (CMV) immediate early promoter
    767..863     +  intron         SV40 intron: modified SV40 intron with splice donor and acceptor sites
    924..1640    +  CDS            mEmerald: mEmerald is a basic (constitutively fluorescent) green fluorescent protein published in 1998, derived from Aequorea victoria. It is reported to be a very rapidly-maturing monomer with moderate acid sensitivity.
   2381..2515    -  polyA_signal   SV40 poly(A) signal: SV40 polyadenylation signal
   2650..2666    -  protein_bind   lac operator: The lac repressor binds to the lac operator to inhibit transcription in E. coli. This inhibition can be relieved by adding lactose or isopropyl-β-D-thiogalactopyranoside (IPTG). lac repressor encoded by lacI
   2674..2704    -  promoter       lac promoter: promoter for the E. coli lac operon
   2719..2740    -  protein_bind   CAP binding site: CAP binding activates transcription in the presence of cAMP. E. coli catabolite activator protein
   2753..2845    -  CDS            lacI (fragment): lac repressor; lacI; The lac repressor binds to the lac operator to inhibit transcription in E. coli. This inhibition can be relieved by adding lactose or isopropyl-β-D-thiogalactopyranoside (IPTG).
   3028..3616    -  rep_origin     ori: high-copy-number ColE1/pMB1/pBR322/pUC origin of replication
   3787..4647    -  CDS            AmpR: β-lactamase; bla; confers resistance to ampicillin, carbenicillin, and related antibiotics
   4648..4752    -  promoter       AmpR promoter: bla
   4847..4882    +  CDS            rop (fragment): Rop protein, which maintains plasmids at low copy number; rop
   4984..5083    +  misc_feature   bom (fragment): basis of mobility region from pBR322
   5089..97      -  CDS            lacZα (fragment) (across the origin): LacZα fragment of β-galactosidase; lacZ fragment
>Addgene plasmid #100334 | pCMV_mEm_4GS_LF82_321 | addgene full sequence | sequence record 209384 | Addgene NGS Result
TACGCCAGCTGGCGAAAGGGGGATGTGCTGCAAGGCGATTAAGTTGGGTAACGCCAGGGTTTTCCCAGTC
ACGACGTTGTAAAACGACGGCCAGTGAGTTCGAGCTTGCATGCCTGCAGGTCGTTACATAACTTACGGTA
AATGGCCCGCCTGGCTGACCGCCCAACGACCCCCGCCCATTGACGTCAATAATGACGTATGTTCCCATAG
TAACGCCAATAGGGACTTTCCATTGACGTCAATGGGTGGAGTATTTACGGTAAACTGCCCACTTGGCAGT
ACATCAAGTGTATCATATGCCAAGTACGCCCCCTATTGACGTCAATGACGGTAAATGGCCCGCCTGGCAT
TATGCCCAGTACATGACCTTATGGGACTTTCCTACTTGGCAGTACATCTACGTATTAGTCATCGCTATTA
CCATGGTGATGCGGTTTTGGCAGTACATCAATGGGCGTGGATAGCGGTTTGACTCACGGGGATTTCCAAG
TCTCCACCCCATTGACGTCAATGGGAGTTTGTTTTGGCACCAAAATCAACGGGACTTTCCAAAATGTCGT
AACAACTCCGCCCCATTGACGCAAATGGGCGGTAGGCGTGTACGGTGGGAGGTCTATATAAGCAGAGCTC
GTTTAGTGAACCGTCAGATCGCCTGGAGACGCCATCCACGCTGTTTTGACCTCCATAGAAGACACCGGGA
CCGATCCAGCCTCCGGACTCTAGAGGATCCGGTACTAGAGGAACTGAAAAACCAGAAAGTTAACTGGTAA
GTTTAGTCTTTTTGTCTTTTATTTCAGGTCCCGGATCCGGTGGTGGTGCAAATCAAAGAACTGCTCCTCA
GTGGATGTTGCCTTTACTTCTAGGCCTGTACGGAAGTGTTACTTCTGCTCTAAAAGCTGCGGAATTGTAC
CCGCGGGCCCACCATGGTGAGCAAGGGCGAGGAGCTGTTCACCGGGGTGGTGCCCATCCTGGTCGAGCTG
GACGGCGACGTAAACGGCCACAAGTTCAGCGTGTCCGGCGAGGGCGAGGGCGATGCCACCTACGGCAAGC
TGACCCTGAAGTTCATCTGCACCACCGGCAAGCTGCCCGTGCCCTGGCCCACCCTCGTGACCACCTTGAC
CTACGGCGTGCAGTGCTTCGCCCGCTACCCCGACCACATGAAGCAGCACGACTTCTTCAAGTCCGCCATG
CCCGAAGGCTACGTCCAGGAGCGCACCATCTTCTTCAAGGACGACGGCAACTACAAGACCCGCGCCGAGG
TGAAGTTCGAGGGCGACACCCTGGTGAACCGCATCGAGCTGAAGGGCATCGACTTCAAGGAGGACGGCAA
CATCCTGGGGCACAAGCTGGAGTACAACTACAACAGCCACAAGGTCTATATCACCGCCGACAAGCAGAAG
AACGGCATCAAGGTGAACTTCAAGACCCGCCACAACATCGAGGACGGCAGCGTGCAGCTCGCCGACCACT
ACCAGCAGAACACCCCCATCGGCGACGGCCCCGTGCTGCTGCCCGACAACCACTACCTGAGCACCCAGTC
CAAGCTGAGCAAAGACCCCAACGAGAAGCGCGATCACATGGTCCTGCTGGAGTTCGTGACCGCCGCCGGG
ATCACTCTCGGCATGGACGAGCTGTACAAGCGAATTGGTGGAGGGGGCGGTTCCGGTGGCGGAGGTTCCC
GAATTCGTCGACGGAGATCTGATATGGCAAAAATATTACCTTCTATATTTGGCGCGGATATTTTACGCCT
GAAAGATGAAATTCATTTTCTGGAAGAGGAACAAACTGAAATATTGCACGTTGATTTAATGGATGGCACT
TACGTCAGTAATATTGCCTTTGGCCCAAATCAAATTGCAGCAATGAAAAAAGCCAGTTCGATGATCTTTG
ATGTGCATATGATGCTGGCAAATCCTGAGCGACATATTGATGATGTAATCAATACCGGGGCGGAGATGAT
TTCTGTACATTATGAATCTACGCCACATGTACATTATATTATTCAAAAAATCAAAAAAGCGGGGCGCAAA
GCAGGTGTTGTGCTTAATCCTGGGACACCTGAATCTGTCATCGAGTATTTATTAGATGATATTGATTATA
TATTGTTAATGACAATTAACCCCGGGCAACCAGGCCAGACATTTATTCATAAAAGTCTGGAGAAAATCCG
TAATACCAAAAAAATGATATCTGGCAGAGATATTCAAATTGAAGTGGATGGTGGCGTTAATCTTGATAAT
GTGAAACAAGTTAAAGAAGCGGGGGCTGACCTTATTGTTGTTGGCGGTGCATTATTTAACAAACAGCCTC
ATGAAAGTTATCAGGCATTAAAAATCGCTGTTCAGTGAATCGGTACCCTCGAGAAGCTTGCGGCCGCGGG
GATCCAGACATGATAAGATACATTGATGAGTTTGGACAAACCACAACTAGAATGCAGTGAAAAAAATGCT
TTATTTGTGAAATTTGTGATGCTATTGCTTTATTTGTAACCATTATAAGCTGCAATAAACAAGTTAACAA
CAACAATTGCATTCATTTTATGTTTCAGGTTCAGGGGGAGGTGTGGGAGGTTTTTTCGGATCCTCTAGAG
TCGATCTGCAGGCATGCTAGCTTGGCGTAATCATGGTCATAGCTGTTTCCTGTGTGAAATTGTTATCCGC
TCACAATTCCACACAACATACGAGCCGGAAGCATAAAGTGTAAAGCCTGGGGTGCCTAATGAGTGAGCTA
ACTCACATTAATTGCGTTGCGCTCACTGCCCGCTTTCCAGTCGGGAAACCTGTCGTGCCAGCTGCATTAA
TGAATCGGCCAACGCGCGGGGAGAGGCGGTTTGCGTATTGGGCGCTCTTCCGCTTCCTCGCTCACTGACT
CGCTGCGCTCGGTCGTTCGGCTGCGGCGAGCGGTATCAGCTCACTCAAAGGCGGTAATACGGTTATCCAC
AGAATCAGGGGATAACGCAGGAAAGAACATGTGAGCAAAAGGCCAGCAAAAGGCCAGGAACCGTAAAAAG
GCCGCGTTGCTGGCGTTTTTCCATAGGCTCCGCCCCCCTGACGAGCATCACAAAAATCGACGCTCAAGTC
AGAGGTGGCGAAACCCGACAGGACTATAAAGATACCAGGCGTTTCCCCCTGGAAGCTCCCTCGTGCGCTC
TCCTGTTCCGACCCTGCCGCTTACCGGATACCTGTCCGCCTTTCTCCCTTCGGGAAGCGTGGCGCTTTCT
CATAGCTCACGCTGTAGGTATCTCAGTTCGGTGTAGGTCGTTCGCTCCAAGCTGGGCTGTGTGCACGAAC
CCCCCGTTCAGCCCGACCGCTGCGCCTTATCCGGTAACTATCGTCTTGAGTCCAACCCGGTAAGACACGA
CTTATCGCCACTGGCAGCAGCCACTGGTAACAGGATTAGCAGAGCGAGGTATGTAGGCGGTGCTACAGAG
TTCTTGAAGTGGTGGCCTAACTACGGCTACACTAGAAGAACAGTATTTGGTATCTGCGCTCTGCTGAAGC
CAGTTACCTTCGGAAAAAGAGTTGGTAGCTCTTGATCCGGCAAACAAACCACCGCTGGTAGCGGTGGTTT
TTTTGTTTGCAAGCAGCAGATTACGCGCAGAAAAAAAGGATCTCAAGAAGATCCTTTGATCTTTTCTACG
GGGTCTGACGCTCAGTGGAACGAAAACTCACGTTAAGGGATTTTGGTCATGAGATTATCAAAAAGGATCT
TCACCTAGATCCTTTTAAATTAAAAATGAAGTTTTAAATCAATCTAAAGTATATATGAGTAAACTTGGTC
TGACAGTTACCAATGCTTAATCAGTGAGGCACCTATCTCAGCGATCTGTCTATTTCGTTCATCCATAGTT
GCCTGACTCCCCGTCGTGTAGATAACTACGATACGGGAGGGCTTACCATCTGGCCCCAGTGCTGCAATGA
TACCGCGAGACCCACGCTCACCGGCTCCAGATTTATCAGCAATAAACCAGCCAGCCGGAAGGGCCGAGCG
CAGAAGTGGTCCTGCAACTTTATCCGCCTCCATCCAGTCTATTAATTGTTGCCGGGAAGCTAGAGTAAGT
AGTTCGCCAGTTAATAGTTTGCGCAACGTTGTTGCCATTGCTACAGGCATCGTGGTGTCACGCTCGTCGT
TTGGTATGGCTTCATTCAGCTCCGGTTCCCAACGATCAAGGCGAGTTACATGATCCCCCATGTTGTGCAA
AAAAGCGGTTAGCTCCTTCGGTCCTCCGATCGTTGTCAGAAGTAAGTTGGCCGCAGTGTTATCACTCATG
GTTATGGCAGCACTGCATAATTCTCTTACTGTCATGCCATCCGTAAGATGCTTTTCTGTGACTGGTGAGT
ACTCAACCAAGTCATTCTGAGAATAGTGTATGCGGCGACCGAGTTGCTCTTGCCCGGCGTCAATACGGGA
TAATACCGCGCCACATAGCAGAACTTTAAAAGTGCTCATCATTGGAAAACGTTCTTCGGGGCGAAAACTC
TCAAGGATCTTACCGCTGTTGAGATCCAGTTCGATGTAACCCACTCGTGCACCCAACTGATCTTCAGCAT
CTTTTACTTTCACCAGCGTTTCTGGGTGAGCAAAAACAGGAAGGCAAAATGCCGCAAAAAAGGGAATAAG
GGCGACACGGAAATGTTGAATACTCATACTCTTCCTTTTTCAATATTATTGAAGCATTTATCAGGGTTAT
TGTCTCATGAGCGGATACATATTTGAATGTATTTAGAAAAATAAACAAATAGGGGTTCCGCGCACATTTC
CCCGAAAAGTGCCACCTGACGTCTAAGAAACCATTATTATCATGACATTAACCTATAAAAATAGGCGTAT
CACGAGGCCCTTTCGTCTCGCGCGTTTCGGTGATGACGGTGAAAACCTCTGACACATGCAGCTCCCGGAG
ACGGTCACAGCTTGTCTGTAAGCGGATGCCGGGAGCAGACAAGCCCGTCAGGGCGCGTCAGCGGGTGTTG
GCGGGTGTCGGGGCTGGCTTAACTATGCGGCATCAGAGCAGATTGTACTGAGAGTGCACCATATGCGGTG
TGAAATACCGCACAGATGCGTAAGGAGAAAATACCGCATCAGGCGCCATTCGCCATTCAGGCTGCGCAAC
TGTTGGGAAGGGCGATCGGTGCGGGCCTCTTCGCTAT
