>Addgene plasmid #100334 | pCMV_mEm_4GS_LF82_321 | depositor partial sequence | sequence record 183664 | Sequence across LF82 gene insert region
GAGGGGCGGTTCCGGTGGCGGAGGTTCCCGAATTCGTCGACGGAGATCTGATATGGCAAAAATATTACCT
TCTATATTTGGCGCGGATATTTTACGCCTGAAAGATGAAATTCATTTTCTGGAAGAGGAACAAACTGAAA
TATTGCACGTTGATTTAATGGATGGCACTTACGTCAGTAATATTGCCTTTGGCCCAAATCAAATTGCAGC
AATGAAAAAAGCCAGTTCGATGATCTTTGATGTGCATATGATGCTGGCAAATCCTGAGCGACATATTGAT
GATGTAATCAATACCGGGGCGGAGATGATTTCTGTACATTATGAATCTACGCCACATGTACATTATATTA
TTCAAAAAATCAAAAAAGCGGGGCGCAAAGCAGGTGTTGTGCTTAATCCTGGGACACCTGAATCTGTCAT
CGAGTATTTATTAGATGATATTGATTATATATTGTTAATGACAATTAACCCCGGGCAACCAGGCCAGACA
TTTATTCATAAAAGTCTGGAGAAAATCCGTAATACCAAAAAAATGATATCTGGCAGAGATATTCAAATTG
AAGTGGATGGTGGCGTTAATCTTGATAATGTGAAACAAGTTAAAGAAGCGGGGGCTGACCTTATTGTTGT
TGGCGGTGCATTATTTAACAAACAGCCTCATGAAAGTTATCAGGCATTAAAAATCGCTGTTCAGTGAATC
GGTACCCTCGAGAAGCTTGCGGCCGCGGGGATCCAGACATGATAAGATACATTGATGAGTTTGGACAAAC
CACAACTAGAATGCAGTGAAAAAAATGCTTTATTTGTGAAATTTGTGATGCTATTGCTTTATTTGTAACC
ATTATAAGCTGCAATAAACAAGTTAACAACAACAATTGCATTCATTTTATGTTTCAGGTTCAGGGGAGGT
GTGGGAGGTTTTTTCGGATCCTCTAGAGTCGATCTGCAGGCATGCTAGCTTGGCCGT
